>Addgene plasmid #48847 | pGGF007 | depositor full sequence | sequence record 71262 | Full Sequence
GACGAAAGGGCCTCGTGATACGCCTATTTTTATAGGTTAATGTCATGATAATAATGGTTTCTTAGACGTC
AGGTGGCACTTTTCGGGGAAATGTGCGCGGAACCCCTATTTGTTTATTTTTCTAAATACATTCAAATATG
TATCCGCTCATGAGACAATAACCCTGATAAATGCTTCAATAATATTGAAAAAGGAAGAGTATGAGTATTC
AACATTTCCGTGTCGCCCTTATTCCCTTTTTTGCGGCATTTTGCCTTCCTGTTTTTGCTCACCCAGAAAC
GCTGGTGAAAGTAAAAGATGCTGAAGATCAGTTGGGTGCACGAGTGGGTTACATCGAACTGGATCTCAAC
AGCGGTAAGATCCTTGAGAGTTTTCGCCCCGAAGAACGTTTTCCAATGATGAGCACTTTTAAAGTTCTGC
TATGTGGCGCGGTATTATCCCGTATTGACGCCGGGCAAGAGCAACTCGGTCGCCGCATACACTATTCTCA
GAATGACTTGGTTGAGTACTCACCAGTCACAGAAAAGCATCTTACGGATGGCATGACAGTAAGAGAATTA
TGCAGTGCTGCCATAACCATGAGTGATAACACTGCGGCCAACTTACTTCTGACAACGATCGGAGGACCGA
AGGAGCTAACCGCTTTTTTGCACAACATGGGGGATCATGTAACTCGCCTTGATCGTTGGGAACCGGAGCT
GAATGAAGCCATACCAAACGACGAGCGTGACACCACGATGCCTGTAGCAATGGCAACAACGTTGCGCAAA
CTATTAACTGGCGAACTACTTACTCTAGCTTCCCGGCAACAATTAATAGACTGGATGGAGGCGGATAAAG
TTGCAGGACCACTTCTGCGCTCGGCCCTTCCGGCTGGCTGGTTTATTGCTGATAAATCTGGAGCCGGTGA
GCGTGGCTCTCGAGGTATCATTGCAGCACTGGGGCCAGATGGTAAGCCCTCCCGTATCGTAGTTATCTAC
ACGACGGGGAGTCAGGCAACTATGGATGAACGAAATAGACAGATCGCTGAGATAGGTGCCTCACTGATTA
AGCATTGGTAACTGTCAGACCAAGTTTACTCATATATACTTTAGATTGATTTAAAACTTCATTTTTAATT
TAAAAGGATCTAGGTGAAGATCCTTTTTGATAATCTCATGACCAAAATCCCTTAACGTGAGTTTTCGTTC
CACTGAGCGTCAGACCCCGTAGAAAAGATCAAAGGATCTTCTTGAGATCCTTTTTTTCTGCGCGTAATCT
GCTGCTTGCAAACAAAAAAACCACCGCTACCAGCGGTGGTTTGTTTGCCGGATCAAGAGCTACCAACTCT
TTTTCCGAAGGTAACTGGCTTCAGCAGAGCGCAGATACCAAATACTGTTCTTCTAGTGTAGCCGTAGTTA
GGCCACCACTTCAAGAACTCTGTAGCACCGCCTACATACCTCGCTCTGCTAATCCTGTTACCAGTGGCTG
CTGCCAGTGGCGATAAGTCGTGTCTTACCGGGTTGGACTCAAGACGATAGTTACCGGATAAGGCGCAGCG
GTCGGGCTGAACGGGGGGTTCGTGCACACAGCCCAGCTTGGAGCGAACGACCTACACCGAACTGAGATAC
CTACAGCGTGAGCTATGAGAAAGCGCCACGCTTCCCGAAGGGAGAAAGGCGGACAGGTATCCGGTAAGCG
GCAGGGTCGGAACAGGAGAGCGCACGAGGGAGCTTCCAGGGGGAAACGCCTGGTATCTTTATAGTCCTGT
CGGGTTTCGCCACCTCTGACTTGAGCGTCGATTTTTGTGATGCTCGTCAGGGGGGCGGAGCCTATGGAAA
AACGCCAGCAACGCGGCCTTTTTACGGTTCCTGGCCTTTTGCTGGCCTTTTGCTCACATGTTCTTTCCTG
CGTTATCCCCTGATTCTGTGGATAACCGTATTACCGCCTTTGAGTGAGCTGATACCGCTCGCCGCAGCCG
AACGACCGAGCGCAGCGAGTCAGTGAGCGAGGAAGCGGAAGAGCGCCCAATACGCAAACCGCCTCTCCCC
GCGCGTTGGCCGATTCATTAATGCAGCTGGCACGACAGGTTTCCCGACTGGAAAGCGGGCAGTGAGCGCA
ACGCAATTAATGTGAGTTAGCTCACTCATTAGGCACCCCAGGCTTTACACTTTATGCTTCCGGCTCGTAT
GTTGTGTGGAATTGTGAGCGGATAACAATTTCACACGAGCTATTTAGGTGACACTATAGAAGTGAAGCTT
GGTCTCAACTAGAGAATTAAGGGAGTCACGTTATGACCCCCGCCGATGACGCGGGACAAGCCGTTTTACG
TTTGGAACTGACAGAACCGCAACGTTGAAGGAGCCACTGAGCCGCGGGTTTCTGGAGTTTAATGAGCTAA
GCACATACGTCAGAAACCATTATTGCGCGTTCAAAAGTCGCCTAAGGTCACTATCAGCTAGCAAATATTT
CTTGTCAAAAATGCTCCACTGACGTTCCATAAATTCCCCTCGGTATCCAATTAGAGTCTCATATTCACTC
TCAACTCGATCGAGGCATGATTGAACAAGATGGATTGCACGCAGGTTCTCCGGCCGCTTGGGTGGAGAGG
CTATTCGGCTATGACTGGGCACAACAGACAATCGGCTGCTCTGATGCCGCCGTGTTCCGGCTGTCAGCGC
AGGGGCGCCCGGTTCTTTTTGTCAAGACCGACCTGTCCGGTGCCCTGAATGAACTCCAAGACGAGGCAGC
GCGGCTATCGTGGCTGGCCACGACGGGCGTTCCTTGCGCAGCTGTGCTCGACGTTGTCACTGAAGCGGGA
AGGGACTGGCTGCTATTGGGCGAAGTGCCGGGGCAGGATCTCCTGTCATCTCACCTTGCTCCTGCCGAGA
AAGTATCCATCATGGCTGATGCAATGCGGCGGCTGCATACGCTTGATCCGGCTACCTGCCCATTCGACCA
CCAAGCGAAACATCGCATCGAGCGAGCACGTACTCGGATGGAAGCCGGTCTTGTCGATCAGGATGATCTG
GACGAAGAGCATCAGGGGCTCGCGCCAGCCGAACTGTTCGCCAGGCTCAAGGCGCGGATGCCCGACGGCG
AGGATCTCGTCGTGACCCACGGCGATGCCTGCTTGCCGAATATCATGGTGGAAAATGGCCGCTTTTCTGG
ATTCATCGACTGTGGCCGGCTGGGTGTGGCGGACCGCTATCAGGACATAGCGTTGGCTACCCGTGATATT
GCTGAAGAGCTTGGCGGCGAATGGGCTGACCGCTTCCTCGTGCTTTACGGTATCGCCGCTCCCGATTCGC
AGCGCATCGCCTTCTATCGCCTTCTTGACGAGTTCTTCTGAGCGGGACTCTGGGGTTCGGACTCTAGCTA
GAGTCAAGCAGATCGTTCAAACATTTGGCAATAAAGTTTCTTAAGATTGAATCCTGTTGCCGGTCTTGCG
ATGATTATCATATAATTTCTGTTGAATTACGTTAAGCATGTAATAATTAACATGTAATGCATGACGTTAT
TTATGAGATGGGTTTTTATGATTAGAGTCCCGCAATTATACATTTAATACGCGATAGAAAACAAAATATA
GCGCGCAAACTAGGATAAAGTATTGAGACCGAATTCTCGCCCTATAGTGAGTCGTATTACCTGGCCGTCG
TTTTACAACGTCGTGACTGGGAAAACCCTGGCGTTACCCAACTTAATCGCCTTGCAGCACATCCCCCTTT
CGCCAGCTGGCGTAATAGCGAAGAGGCCCGCACCGATCGCCCTTCCCAACAGTTGCGCAGCCTGAATGGC
GAATGGCGCCTGATGCGGTATTTTCTCCTTACGCATCTGTGCGGTATTTCACACCGCATATGGTGCACTC
TCAGTACAATCTGCTCTGATGCCGCATAGTTAAGCCAGCCCCGACACCCGCCAACACCCGCTGACGCGCC
CTGACGGGCTTGTCTGCTCCCGGCATCCGCTTACAGACAAGCTGTGACCGTCTCCGGGAGCTGCATGTGT
CAGAGGTTTTCACCGTCATCACCGAAACGCGCGA
Features (pLannotate 1.2.2; 15 found; start..end, strand, type, name):
     96..200     +  promoter       AmpR promoter: bla
    201..1061    +  CDS            AmpR: β-lactamase; bla; confers resistance to ampicillin, carbenicillin, and related antibiotics
   1232..1820    +  rep_origin     ori: high-copy-number ColE1/pMB1/pBR322/pUC origin of replication
   2003..2095    +  CDS            lacI (fragment): lac repressor; lacI; The lac repressor binds to the lac operator to inhibit transcription in E. coli. This inhibition can be relieved by adding lactose or isopropyl-β-D-thiogalactopyranoside (IPTG).
   2108..2129    +  protein_bind   CAP binding site: CAP binding activates transcription in the presence of cAMP. E. coli catabolite activator protein
   2144..2174    +  promoter       lac promoter: promoter for the E. coli lac operon
   2182..2198    +  protein_bind   lac operator: The lac repressor binds to the lac operator to inhibit transcription in E. coli. This inhibition can be relieved by adding lactose or isopropyl-β-D-thiogalactopyranoside (IPTG). lac repressor encoded by lacI
   2212..2230    +  promoter       SP6 promoter: promoter for bacteriophage SP6 RNA polymerase
   2324..2503    +  promoter       NOS promoter: nopaline synthase promoter
   2537..3328    +  CDS            neo: KKA2_KLEPN - Also known as kan, nptII. Experimental evidence at protein level: Swiss-Prot protein existence level 1. Resistance to kanamycin, neomycin, paromomycin, ribostamycin, butirosin and gentamicin B. From Klebsiella pneumoniae.
   3371..3589    +  terminator     NOS terminator (fragment): nopaline synthase terminator and poly(A) signal
   3611..3629    -  promoter       T7 promoter: promoter for bacteriophage T7 RNA polymerase
   3631..3783    +  CDS            lacZα (fragment): LacZα fragment of β-galactosidase; lacZ fragment
   3789..3888    -  misc_feature   bom (fragment): basis of mobility region from pBR322
   3990..1       -  CDS            rop (fragment) (across the origin): Rop protein, which maintains plasmids at low copy number; rop
