[The description below was written by a language model from this plasmid's Addgene catalogue record and pLannotate feature annotations shown in this document.]
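Description:
pGGF007 is a GreenGate entry module, a small Golden Gate-compatible cloning plasmid built on a pUC19 backbone that supplies a plant kanamycin resistance cassette for assembling plant transformation constructs. The plasmid is about 4.0 kb and is maintained in E. coli at high copy through its ColE1/pUC-type origin of replication. Selection in bacteria is by ampicillin, using the β-lactamase gene and its native promoter. Backbone remnants annotated around the cloning region include the CAP binding site, lac promoter and operator, and fragments of lacI, lacZα, bom and rop. SP6 and T7 phage promoters lie just outside the insert on either side.

The payload is a synthetic cassette of 1,338 bp in which the nopaline synthase (NOS) promoter drives the neo/nptII aminoglycoside phosphotransferase coding sequence, followed by the NOS terminator and polyadenylation signal. These Agrobacterium-derived regulatory elements are active in plant cells, so the cassette confers kanamycin resistance on transformed plant tissue and is distinct from the ampicillin marker used to propagate the module itself. The cassette is flanked directly by two BsaI sites. BsaI is a type IIS enzyme that cuts outside its recognition sequence, so digestion releases the module with defined overhangs and no retained recognition sites. This allows ordered, one-pot ligation with other GreenGate modules into a destination vector. The record does not give the overhang sequences or the module's position in the assembly. Its stated purpose is to provide the kanamycin selection cassette as a reusable building block for plant transgenesis.
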