Addgene plasmid #48847: pGGF007
Purpose: Provides a kanamycin resistance cassette as GreenGate module.
Depositing lab: Jan Lohmann. Depositing organization: Universitaet Heidelberg. Publication: GreenGate - A Novel, Versatile, and Efficient Cloning System for Plant Transgenesis. Lampropoulos A, Sutikovic Z, Wenzl C, Maegele I, Lohmann JU, Forner J. PLoS One. 2013 Dec 20;8(12):e83043. doi: 10.1371/journal.pone.0083043. PubMed 24376629.
Backbone
  Vector backbone: pUC19
  Backbone size w/o insert (bp): 2686
  Vector type: Golden Gate compatible cloning vector
Growth in bacteria
  Bacterial resistance: Ampicillin, 100 μg/mL
  Growth temperature: 37°C
  Growth strain: DH5alpha
  Copy number: High Copy
Gene/Insert
  Gene/Insert name: pNOS::KanamycinR::tNOS (alt name: kanamycin resistance cassette)
  Species: Synthetic
  Insert size (bp): 1338
  Cloning method: Unknown
Terms and licenses: Academic/Nonprofit Terms; Industry Terms: Not Available to Industry
Depositor comments: This plasmid is designed for Golden Gate cloning using the BsaI enzyme. Plasmid Features (listed as bp in full plasmid sequence): BsaI site #1 = 2241-2251bp Kanamycin resistance cassette with NOS promoter and terminator = 2252-3589bp BsaI site #2 = 3590-3600bp
How to cite: pGGF007 was a gift from Jan Lohmann (Addgene plasmid # 48847 ; http://n2t.net/addgene:48847 ; RRID:Addgene_48847)
