>Addgene plasmid #48847 | pGGF007 | depositor partial sequence | sequence record 71263 | pNOS::KanamycinR::tNOS
GAGAATTAAGGGAGTCACGTTATGACCCCCGCCGATGACGCGGGACAAGCCGTTTTACGTTTGGAACTGA
CAGAACCGCAACGTTGAAGGAGCCACTGAGCCGCGGGTTTCTGGAGTTTAATGAGCTAAGCACATACGTC
AGAAACCATTATTGCGCGTTCAAAAGTCGCCTAAGGTCACTATCAGCTAGCAAATATTTCTTGTCAAAAA
TGCTCCACTGACGTTCCATAAATTCCCCTCGGTATCCAATTAGAGTCTCATATTCACTCTCAACTCGATC
GAGGCATGATTGAACAAGATGGATTGCACGCAGGTTCTCCGGCCGCTTGGGTGGAGAGGCTATTCGGCTA
TGACTGGGCACAACAGACAATCGGCTGCTCTGATGCCGCCGTGTTCCGGCTGTCAGCGCAGGGGCGCCCG
GTTCTTTTTGTCAAGACCGACCTGTCCGGTGCCCTGAATGAACTCCAAGACGAGGCAGCGCGGCTATCGT
GGCTGGCCACGACGGGCGTTCCTTGCGCAGCTGTGCTCGACGTTGTCACTGAAGCGGGAAGGGACTGGCT
GCTATTGGGCGAAGTGCCGGGGCAGGATCTCCTGTCATCTCACCTTGCTCCTGCCGAGAAAGTATCCATC
ATGGCTGATGCAATGCGGCGGCTGCATACGCTTGATCCGGCTACCTGCCCATTCGACCACCAAGCGAAAC
ATCGCATCGAGCGAGCACGTACTCGGATGGAAGCCGGTCTTGTCGATCAGGATGATCTGGACGAAGAGCA
TCAGGGGCTCGCGCCAGCCGAACTGTTCGCCAGGCTCAAGGCGCGGATGCCCGACGGCGAGGATCTCGTC
GTGACCCACGGCGATGCCTGCTTGCCGAATATCATGGTGGAAAATGGCCGCTTTTCTGGATTCATCGACT
GTGGCCGGCTGGGTGTGGCGGACCGCTATCAGGACATAGCGTTGGCTACCCGTGATATTGCTGAAGAGCT
TGGCGGCGAATGGGCTGACCGCTTCCTCGTGCTTTACGGTATCGCCGCTCCCGATTCGCAGCGCATCGCC
TTCTATCGCCTTCTTGACGAGTTCTTCTGAGCGGGACTCTGGGGTTCGGACTCTAGCTAGAGTCAAGCAG
ATCGTTCAAACATTTGGCAATAAAGTTTCTTAAGATTGAATCCTGTTGCCGGTCTTGCGATGATTATCAT
ATAATTTCTGTTGAATTACGTTAAGCATGTAATAATTAACATGTAATGCATGACGTTATTTATGAGATGG
GTTTTTATGATTAGAGTCCCGCAATTATACATTTAATACGCGATAGAAAACAAAATATAGCGCGCAAACT
AGGATAAA
