>Addgene plasmid #48847 | pGGF007 | addgene partial sequence | sequence record 72456 | Lac-promoter 5'-CACTTTATGCTTCCGGCTCG-3'
CACGAGCTATTTAGGTGACACTATAGAAGTGAAGCTTGGTCTCAACTAGAGAATTAAGGGAGTCACGTTA
TGACCCCCGCCGATGACGCGGGACAAGCCGTTTTACGTTTGGAACTGACAGAACCGCAACGTTGAAGGAG
CCACTGAGCCGCGGGTTTCTGGAGTTTAATGAGCTAAGCACATACGTCAGAAACCATTATTGCGCGTTCA
AAAGTCGCCTAAGGTCACTATCAGCTAGCAAATATTTCTTGTCAAAAATGCTCCACTGACGTTCCATAAA
TTCCCCTCGGTATCCAATTAGAGTCTCATATTCACTCTCAACTCGATCGAGGCATGATTGAACAAGATGG
ATTGCACGCAGGTTCTCCGGCCGCTTGGGTGGAGAGGCTATTCGGCTATGACTGGGCACAACAGACAATC
GGCTGCTCTGATGCCGCCGTGTTCCGGCTGTCAGCGCAGGGGCGCCCGGTTCTTTTTGTCAAGACCGACC
TGTCCGGTGCCCTGAATGAACTCCAAGACGAGGCAGCGCGGCTATCGTGGCTGGCCACGACGGGCGTTCC
TTGCGCAGCTGTGCTCGACGTTGTCACTGAAGCGGGAAGGGACTGGCTGCTATTGGGCGAAGTGCCGGGG
CAGGATCTCCTGTCATCTCACCTTGCTCCTGCCGAGAAAGTATCCATCATGGCTGATGCAATGCGGCGGC
TGCATACGCTTGATCCGGCTACCTGCCCATTCGACCACCAAGCGAAACATCGCATCGAGCGAGCACGTAC
TCGGATGGAAGCCGGTCTTGTCGATC
