>Addgene plasmid #48847 | pGGF007 | addgene partial sequence | sequence record 72526 | M13pUC-Fwd 5'-CCCAGTCACGACGTTGTAAAACG-3'
TCGGTCTCAATACTTTATCCTAGTTTGCGCGCTATATTTTGTTTTCTATCGCGTATTAAATGTATAATTG
CGGGACTCTAATCATAAAAACCCATCTCATAAATAACGTCATGCATTACATGTTAATTATTACATGCTTA
ACGTAATTCAACAGAAATTATATGATAATCATCGCAAGACCGGCAACAGGATTCAATCTTAAGAAACTTT
ATTGCCAAATGTTTGAACGATCTGCTTGACTCTAGCTAGAGTCCGAACCCCAGAGTCCCGCTCAGAAGAA
CTCGTCAAGAAGGCGATAGAAGGCGATGCGCTGCGAATCGGGAGCGGCGATACCGTAAAGCACGAGGAAG
CGGTCAGCCCATTCGCCGCCAAGCTCTTCAGCAATATCACGGGTAGCCAACGCTATGTCCTGATAGCGGT
CCGCCACACCCAGCCGGCCACAGTCGATGAATCCAGAAAAGCGGCCATTTTCCACCATGATATTCGGCAA
GCAGGCATCGCCGTGGGTCACGACGAGATCCTCGCCGTCGGGCATCCGCGCCTTGAGCCTGGCGAACAGT
TCGGCTGGCGCGAGCCCCTGATGCTCTTCGTCCAGATCATCCTGATCGACAAGACCGGCTTCCATCCGAG
TACGTGCTCGCTCGATGCGATGTTTCGCTTGGTGGTCGAATGGGCAGGTAGCCGGATCAAGCGTATGCAG
CCGCCGCATTGCATCAGCCATGATGGATACTTTCTCGGCAGGAGCAAGGTGAGATGACAGGAGATCCTGC
CCCGGCACTTCGCCCAATAGCAGCCAGTCCCTTCCCGCTTCAGTGACAACGTCGAGCACAGCTGCGCAAG
GAA
